>Addgene plasmid #57318 | Kaede-Lysosomes-20 | depositor partial sequence | sequence record 88452 | insert sequence
GACGTCAGATCCGCTAGCGCTACCGGACTCAGATCTCGAGCGCCACCATGGCGGCCCCGGGCGCCCGGCG
GCCGCTGCTCCTGTTGCTGCTGGCAGGCCTTGCACACAGCGCCCCAGCACTGTTCGAGGTGAAAGACAAC
AACGGCACAGCGTGTATAATGGCCAGCTTCTCTGCCTCCTTTCTGACCACCTATGAGGCTGGACATGTTT
CTAAGGTCTCGAATATGACCCTGCCAGCCTCTGCAGAAGTCCTGAAGAATAGCAGCTCTTGTGGTGAAAA
GAATGCTTCTGAGCCCACCCTCGCAATCACCTTTGGAGAAGGATATTTACTGAAACTCACCTTCACAAAA
AACACAACACGTTACAGTGTCCAGCACATGTATTTCACATATAACCTGTCAGACACACAATTCTTTCCCA
ATGCCAGCTCCAAAGGGCCCGACACTGTGGATTCCACAACTGACATCAAGGCAGACATCAACAAAACATA
CCGATGTGTCAGCGACATCAGGGTCTACATGAAGAATGTGACCATTGTGCTCTGGGACGCTACTATCCAG
GCCTACCTGCCGAGTAGCAACTTCAGCAAGGAAGAGACACGCTGCCCACAGGATCAACCTTCCCCAACTA
CTGGGCCACCCAGCCCCTCACCACCACTTGTGCCCACAAACCCCAGTGTGTCCAAGTACAATGTGACTGG
TGACAATGGAACCTGCCTGCTGGCCTCTATGGCACTGCAACTCAACATCACCTACATGAAGAAGGACAAC
ACGACTGTGACCAGAGCATTCAACATCAACCCAAGTGACAAATATAGTGGGACTTGCGGTGCCCAGTTGG
TGACCCTGAAGGTGGGGAACAAGAGCAGAGTCCTGGAGCTGCAGTTTGGGATGAATGCCACTTCTAGCCT
GTTTTTCCTGCAAGGAGTTCAGTTGAACATGACTCTTCCTGATGCCATAGAGCCCACGTTCAGCACCTCC
AACTATTCCCTGAAAGCTCTTCAGGCCAGTGTCGGCAACTCATACAAGTGCAACAGTGAGGAGCACATCT
TTGTCAGCAAGGCGCTCGCCCTCAATGTCTTCAGCGTGCAAGTCCAGGCTTTCAGGGTAGAAAGTGACAG
GTTTGGGTCTGTGGAAGAGTGTGTACAGGACGGTAACAACATGCTGATCCCCATTGCTGTGGGCGGGGCC
CTGGCAGGGCTGGTCCTCATCGTCCTCATCGCCTACCTCATCGGCAGGAAGAGGAGTCACGCGGGCTATC
AGACCATCTCGGAATTCGGCTCCACCGGCTCCACCGGCTCCACCGGCGCGGATCCACCGGTCGCCACCAT
GAGTCTGATTAAACCAGAAATGAAGATCAAGCTGCTTATGGAAGGCAATGTAAACGGGCACCAGTTTGTT
ATTGAGGGAGATGGAAAAGGCCATCCTTTTGAGGGAAAACAGAGTATGGACCTTGTAGTCAAAGAAGGCG
CACCTCTCCCTTTTGCCTACGATATCTTGACAACAGCATTCCATTATGGTAACAGGGTTTTTGCTAAATA
CCCAGACCATATACCAGACTACTTCAAGCAGTCGTTTCCCAAAGGGTTTTCTTGGGAGCGAAGCCTGATG
TTCGAGGACGGGGGCGTTTGCATCGCTACAAATGACATAACACTGAAAGGAGACACTTTTTTTAACAAAG
TTCGATTTGATGGCGTAAACTTTCCCCCAAATGGTCCTGTTATGCAGAAGAAGACTCTGAAATGGGAGGC
ATCCACTGAGAAAATGTATTTGCGTGATGGAGTGTTGACGGGCGATATTACAATGGCTCTGCTGCTTAAA
GGAGATGTCCATTACCGATGTGACTTCAGAACTACTTACAAATCTAGGCAGGAGGGTGTCAAGTTGCCAG
GATATCACTTTGTCGATCACTGCATCAGCATATTGAGGCATGACAAAGACTACAACGAGGTTAAGCTGTA
TGAGCACGCTGTTGCCCATTCTGGATTGCCGGACAACGTCAAGTAAAGCGGCCGCGACTCTAGATCATAA
TCAGCCATACCACA
