>Addgene plasmid #57318 | Kaede-Lysosomes-20 | addgene partial sequence | sequence record 105978 | Kaede-R 5'-AGGTGCGCCTTCTTTGACTA-3'
ATCTTCATTTCTGGTTTAATCAGACTCATGGTGGCGACCGGTGGATCCGCGCCGGTGGAGCCGGTGGAGC
CGGTGGAGCCGAATTCCGAGATGGTCTGATAGCCCGCGTGACTCCTCTTCCTGCCGATGAGGTAGGCGAT
GAGGACGATGAGGACCAGCCCTGCCAGGGCCCCGCCCACAGCAATGGGGATCAGCATGTTGTTACCGTCC
TGTACACACTCTTCCACAGACCCAAACCTGTCACTTTCTACCCTGAAAGCCTGGACTTGCACGCTGAAGA
CATTGAGGGCGAGCGCCTTGCTGACAAAGATGTGCTCCTCACTGTTGCACTTGTATGAGTTGCCGACACT
GGCCTGAAGAGCTTTCAGGGAATAGTTGGAGGTGCTGAACGTGGGCTCTATGGCATCAGGAAGAGTCATG
TTCAACTGAACTCCTTGCAGGAAAAACAGGCTAGAAGTGGCATTCATCCCAAACTGCAGCTCCAGGACTC
TGCTCTTGTTCCCCACCTTC
