[The description below was written by a language model from this plasmid's Addgene catalogue record.]
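Description:
Kaede-Lysosomes-20 is a mammalian expression plasmid that produces rat (R. norvegicus) LAMP1, lysosome-associated membrane protein 1, fused to the fluorescent protein Kaede. It is built on a Kaede vector backbone recorded as about 4.75 kb without the insert. The plasmid is maintained at high copy in E. coli under kanamycin selection, and it carries a neomycin resistance marker so that transfected mammalian cells can be selected with G418. The origin of replication is not specified, and no feature table is provided, so the detailed arrangement of backbone elements cannot be confirmed from the record.

Expression of the fusion is driven by the CMV promoter, a strong constitutive promoter in most mammalian cell lines. The listed sequencing primers (a CMV forward primer and an SV40 polyA reverse primer) suggest that the cassette ends with an SV40 polyadenylation signal. LAMP1 is a transmembrane glycoprotein resident in the lysosomal membrane, so it serves as a targeting module that carries Kaede to that compartment, consistent with the stated localization. The record does not state which end of LAMP1 carries Kaede, the linker between the two, or the cloning method; the "20" in the name is not explained.

Kaede is a green-to-red photoconvertible protein, which accounts for the two spectral pairs listed: excitation/emission of 508/518 nm for the green form and 572/580 nm for the red form obtained after violet or UV illumination. The construct is therefore suited to live-cell imaging of lysosomes, and photoconversion allows a chosen subset of them to be optically marked and tracked over time.
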