Addgene plasmid #57318: Kaede-Lysosomes-20
Purpose: Localization: Lysosome Membrane, Excitation: 508 / 572, Emission: 518 / 580
Depositing lab: Michael Davidson.
Backbone
  Vector backbone: Kaede
  Backbone size w/o insert (bp): 4750
  Vector type: Mammalian Expression
  Selectable markers: Neomycin (select with G418)
Growth in bacteria
  Bacterial resistance: Kanamycin, 50 μg/mL
  Growth temperature: 37°C
  Growth strain: DH5alpha
  Copy number: High Copy
Gene/Insert
  Gene/Insert name: LAMP1 (alt name: NM_012857.2)
  Species: R. norvegicus (rat)
  Promoter: CMV
  Tag / fusion protein: Kaede
  Cloning method: Unknown
  Sequencing primers: 5′ CMV-F; 3′ SV40pA-R
Terms and licenses: Academic/Nonprofit Terms; Industry Terms: Not Available to Industry
Depositor comments: . Excitation = 508 / 572; Emission = 518 / 580
How to cite: Kaede-Lysosomes-20 was a gift from Michael Davidson (Addgene plasmid # 57318 ; http://n2t.net/addgene:57318 ; RRID:Addgene_57318)
